Addgene plasmid #229432: sgLATS1/2-2
Purpose: knockout of LATS1 and LATS2
Depositing lab: Christopher Vakoc. Depositing organization: Cold Spring Harbor Laboratory. Publication: MARK2/MARK3 kinases are catalytic co-dependencies of YAP/TAZ in human cancer. Klingbeil O, Skopelitis D, Tonelli C, Yoshimoto T, Alpsoy A, Panepinto MC, Minicozzi F, Merrill JR, Cafiero AM, Aggarwal D, Russo S, Ha T, Demerdash OE, Wee TL, Spector DL, Lyons SK, Tuveson DA, Cifani P, Vakoc CR. Cancer Discov. 2024 Jul 26. doi: 10.1158/2159-8290.CD-23-1529. PubMed 39058094.
Backbone
  Vector backbone: LentiVi
  Vector type: Mammalian Expression, Lentiviral, CRISPR
  Selectable markers: Neomycin (select with G418) ; GFP-P2A-BlastR
Growth in bacteria
  Bacterial resistance: Ampicillin, 100 μg/mL
  Growth temperature: 37°C
  Growth strain: NEB Stable
  Copy number: High Copy
Gene/Insert
  Gene/Insert name: sgLATS1/2-2
  gRNA/shRNA sequence: TAGAATCGTGCCAGACTTTC;ACCTCGGGTGCGATGTAGTT
  Species: H. sapiens (human)
  Entrez Gene: LATS1 (a.k.a. WARTS, wts); LATS2 (a.k.a. KPM)
  Promoter: hU6;bU6;EFS
  Cloning method: Gibson Cloning
Terms and licenses: Academic/Nonprofit Terms; Industry Terms: Not Available to Industry
How to cite: sgLATS1/2-2 was a gift from Christopher Vakoc (Addgene plasmid # 229432 ; http://n2t.net/addgene:229432 ; RRID:Addgene_229432)
