[The description below was written by a language model from this plasmid's Addgene catalogue record and pLannotate feature annotations shown in this document.]
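Description:
sgLATS1/2-2 is a third-generation, self-inactivating lentiviral CRISPR guide vector built on the LentiVi backbone and designed to knock out the human Hippo-pathway kinases LATS1 and LATS2 at the same time. It carries two single-guide RNA cassettes in tandem. The catalogue lists a human U6 and a bovine U6 promoter, one for each guide. The feature table annotates the human U6 promoter and two Streptococcus pyogenes Cas9 tracrRNA scaffold fragments, and the unannotated stretch between the scaffolds is the likely location of the bU6 promoter. No Cas9 coding sequence is annotated, so the nuclease has to be supplied separately, for example by a Cas9-expressing cell line.

Downstream of the guide cassettes, a cPPT/CTS element is followed by an EF-1α core (EFS) promoter driving a neomycin phosphotransferase gene, which allows G418 selection of transduced mammalian cells, and a WPRE that enhances transcript expression. The catalogue also lists GFP-P2A-BlastR as a selectable marker, but neither GFP nor a blasticidin resistance gene appears in the sequenced feature table, which shows only the neo cassette. The viral framework consists of an RSV promoter fused to a truncated HIV-1 5' LTR, the Ψ packaging signal, the RRE for Rev-dependent export, and a ΔU3 3' LTR, so virus production requires packaging and envelope functions in trans. In bacteria the plasmid replicates from a high-copy ColE1/pUC origin under ampicillin selection. It also carries f1 and SV40 origins and lac region remnants from the backbone. The associated publication concerns kinase dependencies of YAP/TAZ signalling in human cancer, a context in which dual LATS1/2 loss would be used to perturb Hippo pathway control.
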