Features (pLannotate 1.2.2; 28 found; start..end, strand, type, name):
      5..231     +  promoter       RSV promoter: Rous sarcoma virus enhancer/promoter
    232..412     +  LTR            5' LTR (truncated): truncated 5' long terminal repeat (LTR) from HIV-1
    459..584     +  misc_feature   HIV-1 Ψ: packaging signal of human immunodeficiency virus type 1
    568..931     +  CDS            HIV-1 gag (fragment): gag protein from human immunodeficiency virus 1; gag
   1077..1310    +  misc_feature   RRE: The Rev response element (RRE) of HIV-1 allows for Rev-dependent mRNA export from the nucleus to the cytoplasm.
   1687..1713    +  CDS            Rev (fragment): human immunodeficiency virus 1 (HIV-1) Rev protein; rev; enhances nuclear export of unspliced and incompletely spliced viral mRNAs
   1717..1957    +  promoter       U6 promoter: RNA polymerase III promoter for human U6 snRNA
   2010..2048    +  misc_RNA       tracrRNA (fragment): trans-activating CRISPR RNA for the Streptococcus pyogenes CRISPR/Cas9 system
   2420..2463    +  misc_RNA       tracrRNA (fragment): trans-activating CRISPR RNA for the Streptococcus pyogenes CRISPR/Cas9 system
   2546..2663    +  misc_feature   cPPT/CTS: central polypurine tract and central termination sequence of HIV-1
   2732..2943    +  promoter       EF-1α core promoter: core promoter for human elongation factor EF-1α
   2969..3760    +  CDS            neo: KKA2_KLEPN - Also known as kan, nptII. Experimental evidence at protein level: Swiss-Prot protein existence level 1. Resistance to kanamycin, neomycin, paromomycin, ribostamycin, butirosin and gentamicin B. From Klebsiella pneumoniae.
   3787..4375    +  misc_feature   WPRE: woodchuck hepatitis virus posttranscriptional regulatory element
   4426..4445    +  misc_feature   cPPT/CTS (fragment): central polypurine tract and central termination sequence of HIV-1
   4447..4680    +  LTR            3' LTR (ΔU3): self-inactivating 3' long terminal repeat (LTR) from HIV-1
   4758..4879    +  polyA_signal   SV40 poly(A) signal: SV40 polyadenylation signal
   4919..5054    +  rep_origin     SV40 ori: SV40 origin of replication
   5075..5093    -  promoter       T7 promoter: promoter for bacteriophage T7 RNA polymerase
   5101..5256    +  CDS            lacZα (fragment): LacZα fragment of β-galactosidase; lacZ fragment
   5261..5689    +  rep_origin     f1 ori (sequence partly withheld): f1 bacteriophage origin of replication; arrow indicates direction of (+) strand synthesis
   5742..5846    +  promoter       AmpR promoter: bla
   5847..6707    +  CDS            AmpR: β-lactamase; bla; confers resistance to ampicillin, carbenicillin, and related antibiotics
   6878..7466    +  rep_origin     ori: high-copy-number ColE1/pMB1/pBR322/pUC origin of replication
   7649..7741    +  CDS            lacI (fragment): lac repressor; lacI; The lac repressor binds to the lac operator to inhibit transcription in E. coli. This inhibition can be relieved by adding lactose or isopropyl-β-D-thiogalactopyranoside (IPTG).
   7754..7775    +  protein_bind   CAP binding site: CAP binding activates transcription in the presence of cAMP. E. coli catabolite activator protein
   7790..7820    +  promoter       lac promoter: promoter for the E. coli lac operon
   7828..7844    +  protein_bind   lac operator: The lac repressor binds to the lac operator to inhibit transcription in E. coli. This inhibition can be relieved by adding lactose or isopropyl-β-D-thiogalactopyranoside (IPTG). lac repressor encoded by lacI
   7889..7907    +  promoter       T3 promoter: promoter for bacteriophage T3 RNA polymerase
>Addgene plasmid #229432 | sgLATS1/2-2 | addgene full sequence | sequence record 456437 | Addgene NGS Result
TTAATGTAGTCTTATGCAATACTCTTGTAGTCTTGCAACATGGTAACGATGAGTTAGCAACATGCCTTAC
AAGGAGAGAAAAAGCACCGTGCATGCCGATTGGTGGAAGTAAGGTGGTACGATCGTGCCTTATTAGGAAG
GCAACAGACGGGTCTGACATGGATTGGACGAACCACTGAATTGCCGCATTGCAGAGATATTGTATTTAAG
TGCCTAGCTCGATACATAAACGGGTCTCTCTGGTTAGACCAGATCTGAGCCTGGGAGCTCTCTGGCTAAC
TAGGGAACCCACTGCTTAAGCCTCAATAAAGCTTGCCTTGAGTGCTTCAAGTAGTGTGTGCCCGTCTGTT
GTGTGACTCTGGTAACTAGAGATCCCTCAGACCCTTTTAGTCAGTGTGGAAAATCTCTAGCAGTGGCGCC
CGAACAGGGACTTGAAAGCGAAAGGGAAACCAGAGGAGCTCTCTCGACGCAGGACTCGGCTTGCTGAAGC
GCGCACGGCAAGAGGCGAGGGGCGGCGACTGGTGAGTACGCCAAAAATTTTGACTAGCGGAGGCTAGAAG
GAGAGAGATGGGTGCGAGAGCGTCAGTATTAAGCGGGGGAGAATTAGATCGCGATGGGAAAAAATTCGGT
TAAGGCCAGGGGGAAAGAAAAAATATAAATTAAAACATATAGTATGGGCAAGCAGGGAGCTAGAACGATT
CGCAGTTAATCCTGGCCTGTTAGAAACATCAGAAGGCTGTAGACAAATACTGGGACAGCTACAACCATCC
CTTCAGACAGGATCAGAAGAACTTAGATCATTATATAATACAGTAGCAACCCTCTATTGTGTGCATCAAA
GGATAGAGATAAAAGACACCAAGGAAGCTTTAGACAAGATAGAGGAAGAGCAAAACAAAAGTAAGACCAC
CGCACAGCAAGCGGCCGCTGATCTTCAGACCTGGAGGAGGAGATATGAGGGACAATTGGAGAAGTGAATT
ATATAAATATAAAGTAGTAAAAATTGAACCATTAGGAGTAGCACCCACCAAGGCAAAGAGAAGAGTGGTG
CAGAGAGAAAAAAGAGCAGTGGGAATAGGAGCTTTGTTCCTTGGGTTCTTGGGAGCAGCAGGAAGCACTA
TGGGCGCAGCGTCAATGACGCTGACGGTACAGGCCAGACAATTATTGTCTGGTATAGTGCAGCAGCAGAA
CAATTTGCTGAGGGCTATTGAGGCGCAACAGCATCTGTTGCAACTCACAGTCTGGGGCATCAAGCAGCTC
CAGGCAAGAATCCTGGCTGTGGAAAGATACCTAAAGGATCAACAGCTCCTGGGGATTTGGGGTTGCTCTG
GAAAACTCATTTGCACCACTGCTGTGCCTTGGAATGCTAGTTGGAGTAATAAATCTCTGGAACAGATTTG
GAATCACACGACCTGGATGGAGTGGGACAGAGAAATTAACAATTACACAAGCTTAATACACTCCTTAATT
GAAGAATCGCAAAACCAGCAAGAAAAGAATGAACAAGAATTATTGGAATTAGATAAATGGGCAAGTTTGT
GGAATTGGTTTAACATAACAAATTGGCTGTGGTATATAAAATTATTCATAATGATAGTAGGAGGCTTGGT
AGGTTTAAGAATAGTTTTTGCTGTACTTTCTATAGTGAATAGAGTTAGGCAGGGATATTCACCATTATCG
TTTCAGACCCACCTCCCAACCCCGAGGGGACCCAGAGAGGGCCTATTTCCCATGATTCCTTCATATTTGC
ATATACGATACAAGGCTGTTAGAGAGATAATTAGAATTAATTTGACTGTAAACACAAAGATATTAGTACA
AAATACGTGACGTAGAAAGTAATAATTTCTTGGGTAGTTTGCAGTTTTAAAATTATGTTTTAAAATGGAC
TATCATATGCTTACCGTAACTTGAAAGTATTTCGATTTCTTGGCTTTATATATCTTGTGGAAAGGACGAA
ACACCGATTATGGAGTGATGATAACGGTTTCAGAGCTATGCACAAGAGTGCATAGCAAGTTGAAATAAGG
CTAGTCCGTTATCAACTTTGCTGGAAACAGCAAAGTGGCACCGAGTCGGTGCTTTTTTTGCGTGACCGAG
CTTGTCTGCCCGCGCAGTCCACTAGACAGACGCGCAGAGGTCGGGCGGGCCTAGGGCCAATTTCCCATGG
TTCCCTTCATTTGCATATATGATGTAATAAGGTTATGGAGACTATTAAACTTAGCCCTAATCAAACTATA
TGATGATAATGTGTGTGGTACAAAAGGTCATAACTTATTATATACTTTGAAACTTAAAAAAGGGTTACAG
TTTAGTCACCATAACTGTAAAATTTTTTCTATTCTTAGCTTTATATAGTTCTTGAGAGGCCATGTTTATC
GTCCAAACTACATCGCACCCGGTTTAAGAGCTATGCTGGAAACAGCATAGCAAGTTTAAATAAGGCTAGT
CCGTTATCAACTTTGCTGGAAACAGCAAAGTGGCACCGAGTCGGTGCTTTTTTTGAATTCTAGATCTTGA
GACAAATGGCAGTATTCATCCACAATTTTAAAAGAAAAGGGGGGATTGGGGGGTACAGTGCAGGGGAAAG
AATAGTAGACATAATAGCAACAGACATACAAACTAAAGAATTACAAAAACAAATTACAAAAATTCAAAAT
TTTCGGGTTTATTACAGGGACAGCAGAGATCCACTTTGGCGCCGGCTCGAGTGGCTCCGGTGCCCGTCAG
TGGGCAGAGCGCACATCGCCCACAGTCCCCGAGAAGTTGGGGGGAGGGGTCGGCAATTGAACCGGTGCCT
AGAGAAGGTGGCGCGGGGTAAACTGGGAAAGTGATGTCGTGTACTGGCTCCGCCTTTTTCCCGAGGGTGG
GGGAGAACCGTATATAAGTGCAGTAGTCGCCGTGAACGTTCTTTTTCGCAACGGGTTTGCCGCCAGAACA
CAGGTGTCGTGACGCGGGATCCGCCACCATGATTGAACAAGATGGATTGCACGCAGGTTCTCCGGCCGCT
TGGGTGGAGAGGCTATTCGGCTATGACTGGGCACAACAGACAATCGGCTGCTCTGATGCCGCCGTGTTCC
GGCTGTCAGCGCAGGGGCGCCCGGTTCTTTTTGTCAAGACCGACCTGTCCGGTGCCCTGAATGAACTGCA
GGACGAGGCAGCGCGGCTATCGTGGCTGGCCACGACGGGCGTTCCTTGCGCAGCTGTGCTCGACGTTGTC
ACTGAAGCGGGAAGGGACTGGCTGCTATTGGGCGAAGTGCCGGGGCAGGATCTCCTGTCATCTCACCTTG
CTCCTGCCGAGAAAGTATCCATCATGGCTGATGCAATGCGGCGGCTGCATACGCTTGATCCGGCTACCTG
CCCATTCGACCACCAAGCGAAACATCGCATCGAGCGAGCACGTACTCGGATGGAAGCCGGTCTTGTCGAT
CAGGATGATCTGGACGAAGAGCATCAGGGGCTCGCGCCAGCCGAACTGTTCGCCAGGCTCAAGGCGCGCA
TGCCCGACGGCGAGGATCTCGTCGTGACCCATGGCGATGCCTGCTTGCCGAATATCATGGTGGAAAATGG
CCGCTTTTCTGGATTCATCGACTGTGGCCGGCTGGGTGTGGCGGACCGCTATCAGGACATAGCGTTGGCT
ACCCGTGATATTGCTGAAGAGCTTGGCGGCGAATGGGCTGACCGCTTCCTCGTGCTTTACGGTATCGCCG
CTCCCGATTCGCAGCGCATCGCCTTCTATCGCCTTCTTGACGAGTTCTTCTGAGTACAGTAGCGCGTTAA
GTCGACAATCAACCTCTGGATTACAAAATTTGTGAAAGATTGACTGGTATTCTTAACTATGTTGCTCCTT
TTACGCTATGTGGATACGCTGCTTTAATGCCTTTGTATCATGCTATTGCTTCCCGTATGGCTTTCATTTT
CTCCTCCTTGTATAAATCCTGGTTGCTGTCTCTTTATGAGGAGTTGTGGCCCGTTGTCAGGCAACGTGGC
GTGGTGTGCACTGTGTTTGCTGACGCAACCCCCACTGGTTGGGGCATTGCCACCACCTGTCAGCTCCTTT
CCGGGACTTTCGCTTTCCCCCTCCCTATTGCCACGGCGGAACTCATCGCCGCCTGCCTTGCCCGCTGCTG
GACAGGGGCTCGGCTGTTGGGCACTGACAATTCCGTGGTGTTGTCGGGGAAATCATCGTCCTTTCCTTGG
CTGCTCGCCTGTGTTGCCACCTGGATTCTGCGCGGGACGTCCTTCTGCTACGTCCCTTCGGCCCTCAATC
CAGCGGACCTTCCTTCCCGCGGCCTGCTGCCGGCTCTGCGGCCTCTTCCGCGTCTTCGCCTTCGCCCTCA
GACGAGTCGGATCTCCCTTTGGGCCGCCTCCCCGCGTCGACTTTAAGACCAATGACTTACAAGGCAGCTG
TAGATCTTAGCCACTTTTTAAAAGAAAAGGGGGGACTGGAAGGGCTAATTCACTCCCAACGAAGACAAGA
TCTGCTTTTTGCTTGTACTGGGTCTCTCTGGTTAGACCAGATCTGAGCCTGGGAGCTCTCTGGCTAACTA
GGGAACCCACTGCTTAAGCCTCAATAAAGCTTGCCTTGAGTGCTTCAAGTAGTGTGTGCCCGTCTGTTGT
GTGACTCTGGTAACTAGAGATCCCTCAGACCCTTTTAGTCAGTGTGGAAAATCTCTAGCAGTACGTATAG
TAGTTCATGTCATCTTATTATTCAGTATTTATAACTTGCAAAGAAATGAATATCAGAGAGTGAGAGGAAC
TTGTTTATTGCAGCTTATAATGGTTACAAATAAAGCAATAGCATCACAAATTTCACAAATAAAGCATTTT
TTTCACTGCATTCTAGTTGTGGTTTGTCCAAACTCATCAATGTATCTTATCATGTCTGGCTCTAGCTATC
CCGCCCCTAACTCCGCCCATCCCGCCCCTAACTCCGCCCAGTTCCGCCCATTCTCCGCCCCATGGCTGAC
TAATTTTTTTTATTTATGCAGAGGCCGAGGCCGCCTCGGCCTCTGAGCTATTCCAGAAGTAGTGAGGAGG
CTTTTTTGGAGGCCTAGGGACGTACCCAATTCGCCCTATAGTGAGTCGTATTACGCGCGCTCACTGGCCG
TCGTTTTACAACGTCGTGACTGGGAAAACCCTGGCGTTACCCAACTTAATCGCCTTGCAGCACATCCCCC
TTTCGCCAGCTGGCGTAATAGCGAAGAGGCCCGCACCGATCGCCCTTCCCAACAGTTGCGCAGCCTGAAT
GGCGAATGGG
[124 nt withheld, positions 5261-5384]
C
[91 nt withheld, positions 5386-5476]
A
[49 nt withheld, positions 5478-5526]
CCTTTGACGTTGGAGTCCACGTTCTTT
[37 nt withheld, positions 5554-5590]
ACCCTATCTCGGTCTATTCTTTTGATTTATAAGGGATTTTGCCGATTTCGGCCTATTGGTTAAAAAATGA
GCTGATTTAACAAAAATTTAACGCGAATTTTAACAAAATATTAACGCTTACAATTTAGGTGGCACTTTTC
GGGGAAATGTGCGCGGAACCCCTATTTGTTTATTTTTCTAAATACATTCAAATATGTATCCGCTCATGAG
ACAATAACCCTGATAAATGCTTCAATAATATTGAAAAAGGAAGAGTATGAGTATTCAACATTTCCGTGTC
GCCCTTATTCCCTTTTTTGCGGCATTTTGCCTTCCTGTTTTTGCTCACCCAGAAACGCTGGTGAAAGTAA
AAGATGCTGAAGATCAGTTGGGTGCACGAGTGGGTTACATCGAACTGGATCTCAACAGCGGTAAGATCCT
TGAGAGTTTTCGCCCCGAAGAACGTTTTCCAATGATGAGCACTTTTAAAGTTCTGCTATGTGGCGCGGTA
TTATCCCGTATTGACGCCGGGCAAGAGCAACTCGGTCGCCGCATACACTATTCTCAGAATGACTTGGTTG
AGTACTCACCAGTCACAGAAAAGCATCTTACGGATGGCATGACAGTAAGAGAATTATGCAGTGCTGCCAT
AACCATGAGTGATAACACTGCGGCCAACTTACTTCTGACAACGATCGGAGGACCGAAGGAGCTAACCGCT
TTTTTGCACAACATGGGGGATCATGTAACTCGCCTTGATCGTTGGGAACCGGAGCTGAATGAAGCCATAC
CAAACGACGAGCGTGACACCACGATGCCTGTAGCAATGGCAACAACGTTGCGCAAACTATTAACTGGCGA
ACTACTTACTCTAGCTTCCCGGCAACAATTAATAGACTGGATGGAGGCGGATAAAGTTGCAGGACCACTT
CTGCGCTCGGCCCTTCCGGCTGGCTGGTTTATTGCTGATAAATCTGGAGCCGGTGAGCGTGGGTCTCGCG
GTATCATTGCAGCACTGGGGCCAGATGGTAAGCCCTCCCGTATCGTAGTTATCTACACGACGGGGAGTCA
GGCAACTATGGATGAACGAAATAGACAGATCGCTGAGATAGGTGCCTCACTGATTAAGCATTGGTAACTG
TCAGACCAAGTTTACTCATATATACTTTAGATTGATTTAAAACTTCATTTTTAATTTAAAAGGATCTAGG
TGAAGATCCTTTTTGATAATCTCATGACCAAAATCCCTTAACGTGAGTTTTCGTTCCACTGAGCGTCAGA
CCCCGTAGAAAAGATCAAAGGATCTTCTTGAGATCCTTTTTTTCTGCGCGTAATCTGCTGCTTGCAAACA
AAAAAACCACCGCTACCAGCGGTGGTTTGTTTGCCGGATCAAGAGCTACCAACTCTTTTTCCGAAGGTAA
CTGGCTTCAGCAGAGCGCAGATACCAAATACTGTTCTTCTAGTGTAGCCGTAGTTAGGCCACCACTTCAA
GAACTCTGTAGCACCGCCTACATACCTCGCTCTGCTAATCCTGTTACCAGTGGCTGCTGCCAGTGGCGAT
AAGTCGTGTCTTACCGGGTTGGACTCAAGACGATAGTTACCGGATAAGGCGCAGCGGTCGGGCTGAACGG
GGGGTTCGTGCACACAGCCCAGCTTGGAGCGAACGACCTACACCGAACTGAGATACCTACAGCGTGAGCT
ATGAGAAAGCGCCACGCTTCCCGAAGGGAGAAAGGCGGACAGGTATCCGGTAAGCGGCAGGGTCGGAACA
GGAGAGCGCACGAGGGAGCTTCCAGGGGGAAACGCCTGGTATCTTTATAGTCCTGTCGGGTTTCGCCACC
TCTGACTTGAGCGTCGATTTTTGTGATGCTCGTCAGGGGGGCGGAGCCTATGGAAAAACGCCAGCAACGC
GGCCTTTTTACGGTTCCTGGCCTTTTGCTGGCCTTTTGCTCACATGTTCTTTCCTGCGTTATCCCCTGAT
TCTGTGGATAACCGTATTACCGCCTTTGAGTGAGCTGATACCGCTCGCCGCAGCCGAACGACCGAGCGCA
GCGAGTCAGTGAGCGAGGAAGCGGAAGAGCGCCCAATACGCAAACCGCCTCTCCCCGCGCGTTGGCCGAT
TCATTAATGCAGCTGGCACGACAGGTTTCCCGACTGGAAAGCGGGCAGTGAGCGCAACGCAATTAATGTG
AGTTAGCTCACTCATTAGGCACCCCAGGCTTTACACTTTATGCTTCCGGCTCGTATGTTGTGTGGAATTG
TGAGCGGATAACAATTTCACACAGGAAACAGCTATGACCATGATTACGCCAAGCGCGCAATTAACCCTCA
CTAAAGGGAACAAAAGCTGGAGCTGCAAGC
